Addgene plasmid #30736: pBS-F3-ATG
Depositing lab: Nathan Lawson & Scot Wolfe. Depositing organization: University of Massachusetts, Worcester. Publication: Evaluation and application of modularly assembled zinc-finger nucleases in zebrafish. Zhu C, Smith T, McNulty J, Rayla AL, Lakshmanan A, Siekmann AF, Buffardi M, Meng X, Shin J, Padmanabhan A, Cifuentes D, Giraldez AJ, Look AT, Epstein JA, Lawson ND, Wolfe SA. Development. 2011 Oct;138(20):4555-64. 10.1242/dev.066779 PubMed 21937602.
Backbone
  Vector backbone: pBlueScript II SK(+)
  Backbone size w/o insert (bp): 2877
  Vector type: Cloning vector
Growth in bacteria
  Bacterial resistance: Ampicillin, 100 μg/mL
  Growth temperature: 37°C
  Growth strain: DH5alpha
  Growth instructions: XL1Blue
  Copy number: High Copy
Gene/Insert
  Gene/Insert name: F3 ATG
  Insert size (bp): 276
  Cloning method: Restriction Enzyme; 5′ cloning site KpnI (not destroyed); 3′ cloning site XbalI (not destroyed)
  Sequencing primers: 5′ T7; 3′ T3
Terms and licenses: Academic/Nonprofit Terms; Industry Terms: Not Available to Industry
How to cite: pBS-F3-ATG was a gift from Nathan Lawson & Scot Wolfe (Addgene plasmid # 30736 ; http://n2t.net/addgene:30736 ; RRID:Addgene_30736)
