[The description below was written by a language model from this plasmid's Addgene catalogue record.]
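Description:
pBS-F3-ATG is a small bacterial cloning plasmid built on the pBlueScript II SK(+) backbone (about 2.9 kb without insert). It is propagated in standard E. coli cloning strains as a high-copy plasmid under ampicillin selection. No feature table is supplied with the record, so individual backbone elements are not itemised. pBluescript-type phagemids generally carry a pUC-derived origin, an f1 origin, the AmpR (beta-lactamase) gene and a multiple cloning site within lacZα flanked by T7 and T3 promoter/primer sites. This fits with the T7 and T3 sequencing primers listed for reading into the insert from either side.

The payload is a 276 bp fragment named "F3 ATG", inserted by restriction cloning between KpnI at the 5′ end and XbaI at the 3′ end. Both sites are retained, so the fragment can be excised or moved as a cassette. The record does not define the insert beyond its name. The associated publication concerns modularly assembled zinc-finger nucleases evaluated in zebrafish, so the name plausibly denotes a finger-3 position zinc-finger module recognising the DNA triplet ATG, one member of an archive of single-finger modules that are combined into multi-finger arrays. This reading is inferred from the name and the publication rather than stated in the record. The record lists no expression promoter for the insert, no tags and no reporters, and the plasmid is classed simply as a cloning vector. It is best regarded as a storage and source plasmid for a building-block fragment used in assembling zinc-finger arrays, which would then be transferred into separate nuclease expression vectors, not as a construct expressed directly in cells or embryos.
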