>Addgene plasmid #30736 | pBS-F3-ATG | depositor partial sequence | sequence record 14126 | Author sequence
GGTACCCGCCCATATGCTTGCCCTGTCGAGTCCTGCGATCGCCGCTTTTCTCGCTCGGATGAGCTTACCC
GCCATATCCGCATCCATACCGGTCAGAAGCCCTTCCAGTGTCGAATCTGTATGCGTAACTTCAGTCGTAG
TGACCACCTTACCACCCACATCCGCACCCACACAGGCGAGAAGCCTTTTGCATGCGACATCTGCGGCAGG
AAGTTCGCGCGTTCTGACGCTCTGACCCAGCACACCAAGATCCACACGGGTGAGAAATAATCTAGA
