>Addgene plasmid #30736 | pBS-F3-ATG | addgene partial sequence | sequence record 36404 | T7 5'-TAATACGACTCACTATAGGG-3'
CTTGCCCTGTCGAGTCCTGCGATCGCCGCTTTTCTCGCTCGGATGAGCTTACCCGCCATATCCGCATCCA
TACCGGTCAGAAGCCCTTCCAGTGTCGAATCTGTATGCGTAACTTCAGTCGTAGTGACCACCTTACCACC
CACATCCGCACCCACACAGGCGAGAAGCCTTTTGCATGCGACATCTGCGGCAGGAAGTTCGCGCGTTCTG
ACGCTCTGACCCAGCACACCAAGATCCACACGGGTGAGAAATAATCTAGAGCGGCCGCCACCGCGGTGGA
GCTCCAGCTTTTGTTCCCTTTAGTGAGGGTTAATTGCGCGCTTGGCGTAATCATGGTCATAGCTGTTTCC
TGTGTGAAATTGTTATCCGCTCACAATTCCACACAACATACGAGCCGGAAGCATAAAGTGTAAAGCCTGG
GGTGCCTAATGAGTGAGCTAACTCACATTAATTGCGTTGCGCTCACTGCCCGCTTTCCAGTCGGGAAACC
TGTCGTGCCAGCTGCATTAATGAATCGGCCAACGCGCGGGGAGAGGCGGTTTGCGTATTGGGCGCTCTTC
CGCTTCCTCGCTCACTGACTCGCTGCGCTCGGTCGTTCGGCTGCGGCGAGCGGTATCAGCTCACTCAAAG
GCGGTAATACGGTTATCCACAGAATCAGGGGATAACGCAGGAAAGAACATGTGAGCAAAAGGCCAGCAAA
AGGCCAGGAACCGTAAAA
